Addgene plasmid #1970: pFastBac mPh1
Depositing lab: Robert Kingston. Depositing organization: Massachusetts General Hospital. Publication: Propagation of silencing; recruitment and repression of naive chromatin in trans by polycomb repressed chromatin. Lavigne M, Francis NJ, King IF, Kingston RE. Mol Cell 2004 Feb 13;13(3):415-25. 10.1016/S1097-2765(04)00006-1 PubMed 14967148.
Backbone
  Vector backbone: pFastBac
  Backbone manufacturer: Invitrogen
  Backbone size w/o insert (bp): 4775
  Vector type: Insect Expression
  Selectable markers: Gentamicin
Growth in bacteria
  Bacterial resistance: Ampicillin, 100 μg/mL
  Growth temperature: 37°C
  Growth strain: DH5alpha
  Copy number: High Copy
Gene/Insert
  Gene/Insert name: mPh1
  Species: M. musculus (mouse)
  Entrez Gene: Phc1 (a.k.a. Edr, Edr1, Mph1, Rae-28, rae28)
  Cloning method: Restriction Enzyme; 5′ cloning site EcoRI (not destroyed); 3′ cloning site StuI (not destroyed)
  Sequencing primers: 5′ Polyhedrin forward
Terms and licenses: Academic/Nonprofit Terms; Industry Terms: Not Available to Industry
Depositor comments: Untagged full-length mouse PH1 cDNA for protein expression (kingston #1387)
How to cite: pFastBac mPh1 was a gift from Robert Kingston (Addgene plasmid # 1970 ; http://n2t.net/addgene:1970 ; RRID:Addgene_1970)
