[The description below was written by a language model from this plasmid's Addgene catalogue record.]
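Description:
pFastBac mPh1 is an insect-cell expression construct built on the commercial pFastBac backbone (about 4.8 kb without insert), a donor plasmid of the kind used in Bac-to-Bac-style baculovirus systems. It is maintained in standard E. coli cloning strains as a high-copy plasmid under ampicillin selection. The record also lists gentamicin as a selectable marker. In pFastBac-type donor vectors, the gentamicin resistance gene generally travels with the expression cassette when it is transposed into a baculovirus shuttle genome (bacmid), so recombinant bacmids can be selected. No feature table is provided, so the exact arrangement of backbone elements in this plasmid cannot be confirmed from the record.

The insert is the full-length mouse PH1 cDNA (gene symbol Phc1, also known as Edr1, Mph1 or Rae-28), which encodes a Polyhomeotic-family Polycomb group protein. It was cloned between EcoRI and StuI sites, both of which remain intact, and the depositor notes that the protein carries no tag. The promoter is not explicitly stated, but the use of a polyhedrin forward sequencing primer is consistent with expression from the baculoviral polyhedrin promoter, the strong very-late promoter normally found in this vector family.

The stated purpose is protein expression: generating recombinant baculovirus to produce untagged mouse PH1 in insect cells. The associated publication concerns Polycomb-mediated chromatin repression, which suggests the protein was made for biochemical studies of Polycomb repressive complexes, possibly with other subunits, though the record does not give details.
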