>Addgene plasmid #1970 | pFastBac mPh1 | addgene partial sequence | sequence record 16991 | 1970 with polyhedrin-F
CGGGCGCGGATCCCGGTCCGAAGCGCGCGGAATTCATGGAAACGGAGAGTGAGCAGAACTCTAGTTCGAC
CAATGGGAGTTCCAGTTCAGGGGCCAGCTCTCGGCCCCAGATAGCACAGATGTCCCTGTATGAACGGCAA
GCAGTGCAGGCTCTGCAAGCACTGCAGCGGCAACCTAATGCGGCTCAATATTTCCACCAGTTCATGCTCC
AGCAACAGCTCAGCAATGCCCAACTGCGCAGCCTGGCAGCTGTCCAGCAGGCCACGATTGCTGCCAGTCG
ACAGGCTAGCTCCCCAAACAGCAGCACTGCACAGCAGCAGACCGCTACCACCCAGGCCTCGATGAATCTC
GCGACCACGTCAGCTGCTCAGCTCATCAGCCGATCGCAGAGTGTGAGCTCCCCCAGTGCTACCACCCTGA
CGCAGTCGGTGCTGCTGGGGAACACCACTTCCCCACCTCTCAACCAGTCCCAGGCCCAGATGTATCTGCG
GCCACAGCTGGGCAACCTATTGCAGGTTAACCGGACCTTGGGCCGGAATGTGCCTCTTGCCTCCCAGCTC
ATCCTGATGCCTAATGGGGCAGTGGCTGCAGTCCAGCAGGAGGTGCCACCCGCTCAGTCTCCTGGAGTTC
ATGCAGATGCAGATCAGGTGCAGAACTTGGCAGTGAGGAACCAACAGGCTTCAGCTCAAGGACCCCAAAT
GCCAGGCTCCACTCAGAAGGCCATCCCTCCTGGA
